Addgene plasmid #195678: pBEL2563
Purpose: Expression/purification of 6xHis-TEV-MlaC(R134E)
Depositing lab: Gira Bhabha & Damian Ekiert. Depositing organization: NYU Grossman School of Medicine. Publication: Protein-protein interactions in the Mla lipid transport system probed by computational structure prediction and deep mutational scanning. MacRae MR, Puvanendran D, Haase MAB, Coudray N, Kolich L, Lam C, Baek M, Bhabha G, Ekiert DC. J Biol Chem. 2023 Apr 24:104744. doi: 10.1016/j.jbc.2023.104744. PubMed 37100290.
Backbone
  Vector backbone: pET21a
  Vector type: Bacterial Expression
Growth in bacteria
  Bacterial resistance: Ampicillin, 100 μg/mL
  Growth temperature: 37°C
  Growth strain: DH5alpha
  Copy number: High Copy
Gene/Insert
  Gene/Insert name: MlaC
  Species: E. coli
  Mutation: 6xHis-TEV-MlaC(R134E)
  Cloning method: Gibson Cloning
Terms and licenses: Academic/Nonprofit Terms; Industry Terms: Not Available to Industry
Depositor comments: Please visit https://www.biorxiv.org/content/10.1101/2022.12.09.519820v1 for bioRxiv preprint.
How to cite: pBEL2563 was a gift from Gira Bhabha & Damian Ekiert (Addgene plasmid # 195678 ; http://n2t.net/addgene:195678 ; RRID:Addgene_195678)
