[The description below was written by a language model from this plasmid's Addgene catalogue record and pLannotate feature annotations shown in this document.]
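Description:
pBEL2563 is a bacterial expression plasmid built on the pET21a backbone for producing and purifying a mutant form of the Escherichia coli protein MlaC. It is about 6.1 kb, is selected with ampicillin through the β-lactamase (AmpR) gene, and replicates from a ColE1/pMB1-type origin. The feature table also shows the rop gene and the bom mobility region inherited from pBR322. The catalogue lists the plasmid as high copy, although rop normally moderates copy number. An f1 origin is present for single-stranded DNA production. The annotation also picks up short tetracycline-resistance gene fragments, a loxP site and a fragment of a multiple cloning site upstream of the AmpR promoter. The record assigns no function to any of these, and they appear to be backbone remnants.

The expression cassette follows the standard pET design. A T7 promoter with an adjacent lac operator drives the insert, a T7 terminator follows it, and a plasmid-borne lacI gene under its own promoter supplies repressor. Transcription therefore depends on T7 RNA polymerase and is induced with IPTG in a suitable host strain. The insert, assembled by Gibson cloning, encodes MlaC carrying the R134E substitution, preceded by a 6xHis tag and a TEV protease cleavage site for affinity purification and subsequent tag removal. The tag and cleavage site come from the catalogue entry and are not annotated individually in the feature table, which marks the mlaC coding region as a fragment. MlaC is a periplasmic component of the Mla phospholipid transport pathway and is thought to shuttle lipids between the outer membrane and the inner-membrane MlaFEDB complex. The associated study probed protein-protein interactions within the Mla system, so the purified point mutant is presumably intended for testing such interactions, although the record does not state the specific effect of R134E.
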