Features (pLannotate 1.2.2; 19 found; start..end, strand, type, name):
    211..402     -  CDS            rop: Rop protein, which maintains plasmids at low copy number; rop
    419..799     +  CDS            YPB1_ECOLX: Protein predicted: Swiss-Prot protein existence level 4. From Escherichia coli.
    871..1162    -  CDS            TcR (fragment): tetracycline efflux protein; tet; confers resistance to tetracycline
   1177..1198    -  protein_bind   CAP binding site: CAP binding activates transcription in the presence of cAMP. E. coli catabolite activator protein
   1211..2293    -  CDS            lacI: lac repressor; lacI; The lac repressor binds to the lac operator to inhibit transcription in E. coli. This inhibition can be relieved by adding lactose or isopropyl-β-D-thiogalactopyranoside (IPTG).
   2294..2371    -  promoter       lacI promoter: lacI
   2379..2658    -  CDS            TcR (fragment): tetracycline efflux protein; tet; confers resistance to tetracycline
   2680..2698    +  promoter       T7 promoter: promoter for bacteriophage T7 RNA polymerase
   2699..2723    +  protein_bind   lac operator: The lac repressor binds to the lac operator to inhibit transcription in E. coli. This inhibition can be relieved by adding lactose or isopropyl-β-D-thiogalactopyranoside (IPTG). lac repressor encoded by lacI
   2808..3377    +  CDS            mlaC (fragment): MLAC_ECOLI - Also known as yrbC. Experimental evidence at protein level: Swiss-Prot protein existence level 1. Involved in a phospholipid transport pathway that maintains lipid asymmetry in the outer membrane by retrograde trafficking of phospholipids from the outer membrane to the inner membrane. May transfer phospholipid across the periplasmic space and deliver it to the MlaFEDB complex at the inner membrane. From Escherichia coli (strain K12).
   3403..3452    +  CDS            SET1 (fragment): solubility-enhancement tag derived from T7 phage gene 10B
   3460..3507    +  terminator     T7 terminator: transcription terminator for bacteriophage T7 RNA polymerase
   3544..3972    +  rep_origin     f1 ori (sequence partly withheld): f1 bacteriophage origin of replication; arrow indicates direction of (+) strand synthesis
   4074..4107    +  protein_bind   loxP: Cre-mediated recombination occurs in the 8-bp core sequence (GCATACAT). Cre recombinase
   4137..4155    +  misc_feature   MCS (fragment): pBluescript multiple cloning site
   4186..4290    +  promoter       AmpR promoter: bla
   4291..5151    +  CDS            AmpR: β-lactamase; bla; confers resistance to ampicillin, carbenicillin, and related antibiotics
   5322..5910    +  rep_origin     ori: high-copy-number ColE1/pMB1/pBR322/pUC origin of replication
   6096..109     -  misc_feature   bom (across the origin): basis of mobility region from pBR322
>Addgene plasmid #195678 | pBEL2563 | addgene full sequence | sequence record 383649 | Addgene NGS Result
TGCGGTATTTCACACCGCAATGGTGCACTCTCAGTACAATCTGCTCTGATGCCGCATAGTTAAGCCAGTA
TACACTCCGCTATCGCTACGTGACTGGGTCATGGCTGCGCCCCGACACCCGCCAACACCCGCTGACGCGC
CCTGACGGGCTTGTCTGCTCCCGGCATCCGCTTACAGACAAGCTGTGACCGTCTCCGGGAGCTGCATGTG
TCAGAGGTTTTCACCGTCATCACCGAAACGCGCGAGGCAGCTGCGGTAAAGCTCATCAGCGTGGTCGTGA
AGCGATTCACAGATGTCTGCCTGTTCATCCGCGTCCAGCTCGTTGAGTTTCTCCAGAAGCGTTAATGTCT
GGCTTCTGATAAAGCGGGCCATGTTAAGGGCGGTTTTTTCCTGTTTGGTCACTGATGCCTCCGTGTAAGG
GGGATTTCTGTTCATGGGGGTAATGATACCGATGAAACGAGAGAGGATGCTCACGATACGGGTTACTGAT
GATGAACATGCCCGGTTACTGGAACGTTGTGAGGGTAAACAACTGGCGGTATGGATGCGGCGGGACCAGA
GAAAAATCACTCAGGGTCAATGCCAGCGCTTCGTTAATACAGATGTAGGTGTTCCACAGGGTAGCCAGCA
GCATCCTGCGATGCAGATCCGGAACATAATGGTGCAGGGCGCTGACTTCCGCGTTTCCAGACTTTACGAA
ACACGGAAACCGAAGACCATTCATGTTGTTGCTCAGGTCGCAGACGTTTTGCAGCAGCAGTCGCTTCACG
TTCGCTCGCGTATCGGTGATTCATTCTGCTAACCAGTAAGGCAACCCCGCCAGCCTAGCCGGGTCCTCAA
CGACAGGAGCACGATCATGCGCACCCGTGGGGCCGCCATGCCGGCGATAATGGCCTGCTTCTCGCCGAAA
CGTTTGGTGGCGGGACCAGTGACGAAGGCTTGAGCGAGGGCGTGCAAGATTCCGAATACCGCAAGCGACA
GGCCGATCATCGTCGCGCTCCAGCGAAAGCGGTCCTCGCCGAAAATGACCCAGAGCGCTGCCGGCACCTG
TCCTACGAGTTGCATGATAAAGAAGACAGTCATAAGTGCGGCGACGATAGTCATGCCCCGCGCCCACCGG
AAGGAGCTGACTGGGTTGAAGGCTCTCAAGGGCATCGGTCGAGATCCCGGTGCCTAATGAGTGAGCTAAC
TTACATTAATTGCGTTGCGCTCACTGCCCGCTTTCCAGTCGGGAAACCTGTCGTGCCAGCTGCATTAATG
AATCGGCCAACGCGCGGGGAGAGGCGGTTTGCGTATTGGGCGCCAGGGTGGTTTTTCTTTTCACCAGTGA
GACGGGCAACAGCTGATTGCCCTTCACCGCCTGGCCCTGAGAGAGTTGCAGCAAGCGGTCCACGCTGGTT
TGCCCCAGCAGGCGAAAATCCTGTTTGATGGTGGTTAACGGCGGGATATAACATGAGCTGTCTTCGGTAT
CGTCGTATCCCACTACCGAGATATCCGCACCAACGCGCAGCCCGGACTCGGTAATGGCGCGCATTGCGCC
CAGCGCCATCTGATCGTTGGCAACCAGCATCGCAGTGGGAACGATGCCCTCATTCAGCATTTGCATGGTT
TGTTGAAAACCGGACATGGCACTCCAGTCGCCTTCCCGTTCCGCTATCGGCTGAATTTGATTGCGAGTGA
GATATTTATGCCAGCCAGCCAGACGCAGACGCGCCGAGACAGAACTTAATGGGCCCGCTAACAGCGCGAT
TTGCTGGTGACCCAATGCGACCAGATGCTCCACGCCCAGTCGCGTACCGTCTTCATGGGAGAAAATAATA
CTGTTGATGGGTGTCTGGTCAGAGACATCAAGAAATAACGCCGGAACATTAGTGCAGGCAGCTTCCACAG
CAATGGCATCCTGGTCATCCAGCGGATAGTTAATGATCAGCCCACTGACGCGTTGCGCGAGAAGATTGTG
CACCGCCGCTTTACAGGCTTCGACGCCGCTTCGTTCTACCATCGACACCACCACGCTGGCACCCAGTTGA
TCGGCGCGAGATTTAATCGCCGCGACAATTTGCGACGGCGCGTGCAGGGCCAGACTGGAGGTGGCAACGC
CAATCAGCAACGACTGTTTGCCCGCCAGTTGTTGTGCCACGCGGTTGGGAATGTAATTCAGCTCCGCCAT
CGCCGCTTCCACTTTTTCCCGCGTTTTCGCAGAAACGTGGCTGGCCTGGTTCACCACGCGGGAAACGGTC
TGATAAGAGACACCGGCATACTCTGCGACATCGTATAACGTTACTGGTTTCACATTCACCACCCTGAATT
GACTCTCTTCCGGGCGCTATCATGCCATACCGCGAAAGGTTTTGCGCCATTCGATGGTGTCCGGGATCTC
GACGCTCTCCCTTATGCGACTCCTGCATTAGGAAGCAGCCCAGTAGTAGGTTGAGGCCGTTGAGCACCGC
CGCCGCAAGGAATGGTGCATGCAAGGAGATGGCGCCCAACAGTCCCCCGGCCACGGGGCCTGCCACCATA
CCCACGCCGAAACAAGCGCTCATGAGCCCGAAGTGGCGAGCCCGATCTTCCCCATCGGTGATGTCGGCGA
TATAGGCGCCAGCAACCGCACCTGTGGCGCCGGTGATGCCGGCCACGATGCGTCCGGCGTAGAGGATCGA
GATCTCGATCCCGCGAAATTAATACGACTCACTATAGGGGAATTGTGAGCGGATAACAATTCCCCTCTAG
AAATAATTTTGTTTAACTTTGGCCCAGGAGATATACATATGCATCACCACCATCACCATGAAAATCTGTA
TTTTCAGGCAGACCAGACCAATCCGTATAAGCTGATGGACGAGGCGGCGCAGAAAACGTTCGATCGCCTG
AAGAATGAGCAACCGCAAATTCGGGCCAACCCGGATTATCTGCGTACCATTGTTGATCAGGAACTGCTGC
CATACGTACAGGTGAAATACGCCGGTGCGCTGGTGCTGGGCCAGTATTACAAGAGTGCGACCCCTGCTCA
ACGTGAAGCCTACTTTGCCGCTTTCCGTGAGTACCTGAAGCAGGCTTACGGTCAGGCGCTGGCGATGTAT
CACGGTCAAACCTATCAGATTGCGCCAGAACAGCCGCTGGGCGATAAAACCATTGTGCCTATTGAAGTTA
CCATTATTGACCCGAATGGCCGTCCGCCGGTGCGTCTGGACTTCCAGTGGCGTAAAAACTCCCAGACGGG
CAATTGGCAGGCTTACGACATGATTGCTGAAGGCGTCAGTATGATCACCACCAAACAAAACGAGTGGGGA
ACGCTGCTGCGTACCAAAGGTATCGACGGCCTGACTGCGCAACTGAAATCGATTTCTCAACAGAAAATCA
CTCTGGAAGAGAAAAAATAAGAGAGACCGGCCGGCCGATCCGGCTGCTAACAAAGCCCGAAAGGAAGCTG
AGTTGGCTGCTGCCACCGCTGAGCAATAACTAGCATAACCCCTTGGGGCCTCTAAACGGGTCTTGAGGGG
TTTTTTGCTGAAAGGAGGAACTATATCCGGATTGGCGAATGGG
[124 nt withheld, positions 3544-3667]
C
[91 nt withheld, positions 3669-3759]
A
[49 nt withheld, positions 3761-3809]
CCTTTGACGTTGGAGTCCACGTTCTTT
[37 nt withheld, positions 3837-3873]
ACCCTATCTCGGTCTATTCTTTTGATTTATAAGGGATTTTGCCGATTTCGGCCTATTGGTTAAAAAATGA
GCTGATTTAACAAAAATTTAACGCGAATTTTAACAAAATATTAACGCTTACAATTTAGGTGGCACTTTTC
GGGGAACGACGACCTGCAGCCAAGCTAGCTTGGCTGGACGTAAACTCCTCTTCAGACCTAATAACTTCGT
ATAGCATACATTATACGAAGTTATATTAAGGGTTATTGAATATGATCGGAATTGGGCTGCAGGAATTCGA
TAGCTTGGCTGCAGGTCGACCTCGAGGATGTGCGCGGAACCCCTATTTGTTTATTTTTCTAAATACATTC
AAATATGTATCCGCTCATGAGACAATAACCCTGATAAATGCTTCAATAATATTGAAAAAGGAAGAGTATG
AGTATTCAACATTTCCGTGTCGCCCTTATTCCCTTTTTTGCGGCATTTTGCCTTCCTGTTTTTGCTCACC
CAGAAACGCTGGTGAAAGTAAAAGATGCTGAAGATCAGTTGGGTGCACGAGTGGGTTACATCGAACTGGA
TCTCAACAGCGGTAAGATCCTTGAGAGTTTTCGCCCCGAAGAACGTTTTCCAATGATGAGCACTTTTAAA
GTTCTGCTATGTGGCGCGGTATTATCCCGTATTGACGCCGGGCAAGAGCAACTCGGTCGCCGCATACACT
ATTCTCAGAATGACTTGGTTGAGTACTCACCAGTCACAGAAAAGCATCTTACGGATGGCATGACAGTAAG
AGAATTATGCAGTGCTGCCATAACCATGAGTGATAACACTGCGGCCAACTTACTTCTGACAACGATCGGA
GGACCGAAGGAGCTAACCGCTTTTTTGCACAACATGGGGGATCATGTAACTCGCCTTGATCGTTGGGAAC
CGGAGCTGAATGAAGCCATACCAAACGACGAGCGTGACACCACGATGCCTGCAGCAATGGCAACAACGTT
GCGCAAACTATTAACTGGCGAACTACTTACTCTAGCTTCCCGGCAACAATTAATAGACTGGATGGAGGCG
GATAAAGTTGCAGGACCACTTCTGCGCTCGGCCCTTCCGGCTGGCTGGTTTATTGCTGATAAATCTGGAG
CCGGTGAGCGTGGCTCTCGCGGTATCATTGCAGCACTGGGGCCAGATGGTAAGCCCTCCCGTATCGTAGT
TATCTACACGACGGGGAGTCAGGCAACTATGGATGAACGAAATAGACAGATCGCTGAGATAGGTGCCTCA
CTGATTAAGCATTGGTAACTGTCAGACCAAGTTTACTCATATATACTTTAGATTGATTTAAAACTTCATT
TTTAATTTAAAAGGATCTAGGTGAAGATCCTTTTTGATAATCTCATGACCAAAATCCCTTAACGTGAGTT
TTCGTTCCACTGAGCGTCAGACCCCGTAGAAAAGATCAAAGGATCTTCTTGAGATCCTTTTTTTCTGCGC
GTAATCTGCTGCTTGCAAACAAAAAAACCACCGCTACCAGCGGTGGTTTGTTTGCCGGATCAAGAGCTAC
CAACTCTTTTTCCGAAGGTAACTGGCTTCAGCAGAGCGCAGATACCAAATACTGTCCTTCTAGTGTAGCC
GTAGTTAGGCCACCACTTCAAGAACTCTGTAGCACCGCCTACATACCTCGCTCTGCTAATCCTGTTACCA
GTGGCTGCTGCCAGTGGCGATAAGTCGTGTCTTACCGGGTTGGACTCAAGACGATAGTTACCGGATAAGG
CGCAGCGGTCGGGCTGAACGGGGGGTTCGTGCACACAGCCCAGCTTGGAGCGAACGACCTACACCGAACT
GAGATACCTACAGCGTGAGCTATGAGAAAGCGCCACGCTTCCCGAAGGGAGAAAGGCGGACAGGTATCCG
GTAAGCGGCAGGGTCGGAACAGGAGAGCGCACGAGGGAGCTTCCAGGGGGAAACGCCTGGTATCTTTATA
GTCCTGTCGGGTTTCGCCACCTCTGACTTGAGCGTCGATTTTTGTGATGCTCGTCAGGGGGGCGGAGCCT
ATGGAAAAACGCCAGCAACGCGGCCTTTTTACGGTTCCTGGCCTTTTGCTGGCCTTTTGCTCACATGTTC
TTTCCTGCGTTATCCCCTGATTCTGTGGATAACCGTATTACCGCCTTTGAGTGAGCTGATACCGCTCGCC
GCAGCCGAACGACCGAGCGCAGCGAGTCAGTGAGCGAGGAAGCGGAAGAGCGCCTGATGCGGTATTTTCT
CCTTACGCATCTG
